Addgene plasmid #198657: pEM.A02L
Purpose: Easy-MISE toolkit pEM-plasmid containing a spacer sequence with BF protruding ends
Depositing lab: Paola Branduardi. Depositing organization: Universita degli Studi di Milano-Bicocca. Publication: Easy Modular Integrative fuSion-ready Expression (Easy-MISE) Toolkit for Fast Engineering of Heterologous Productions in Saccharomyces cerevisiae. Maestroni L, Butti P, Milanesi R, Pagliari S, Campone L, Serra I, Branduardi P. ACS Synth Biol. 2023 Apr 14. doi: 10.1021/acssynbio.3c00015. PubMed 37058502.
Backbone
  Vector backbone: pGA-blue
  Backbone manufacturer: IndBioTech Lab
  Vector type: Yeast Expression, Synthetic Biology
Growth in bacteria
  Bacterial resistance: Kanamycin, 50 μg/mL
  Growth temperature: 37°C
  Growth strain: DH5alpha
  Copy number: High Copy
Gene/Insert
  Gene/Insert name: Adaptor
  Species: Synthetic
  Cloning method: Unknown
Terms and licenses: Academic/Nonprofit Terms; Industry Terms: Not Available to Industry
Depositor comments: Cloning Method: Goldon Gate Assembly
How to cite: pEM.A02L was a gift from Paola Branduardi (Addgene plasmid # 198657 ; http://n2t.net/addgene:198657 ; RRID:Addgene_198657)
