[The description below was written by a language model from this plasmid's Addgene catalogue record and pLannotate feature annotations shown in this document.]
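Description:
pEM.A02L is a small part-storage plasmid (about 2 kb) from the Easy-MISE (Easy Modular Integrative fuSion-ready Expression) toolkit, a modular cloning system designed for rapid engineering of heterologous production pathways in Saccharomyces cerevisiae. It is built on the pGA-blue backbone and is catalogued as a yeast expression/synthetic biology vector. The plasmid itself, however, carries only bacterial maintenance functions: a high-copy ColE1/pUC-type origin of replication and a KanR gene (aminoglycoside phosphotransferase, aph(3')-Ia) for kanamycin selection in E. coli. No yeast origin, auxotrophic marker, promoter or terminator is annotated, consistent with its role as a donor of a single part rather than a stand-alone expression construct.

The payload is a synthetic adaptor, described as a spacer sequence with "BF" protruding ends. According to the depositor's comments, the toolkit uses Golden Gate assembly, in which type IIS restriction enzymes release parts with defined overhangs that dictate the order of ligation. On general Golden Gate logic, a spacer with specified ends would act as a filler that bridges two assembly positions when no functional part is wanted between them, but the record does not spell out what the B and F positions correspond to, nor the enzyme used. The adaptor itself is not annotated in the feature table. The only other hits are short fragments matching lacI and the pBR322 bom region, which are probably backbone remnants or incidental matches rather than functional elements.
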