Features (pLannotate 1.2.2; 4 found; start..end, strand, type, name):
    150..965     +  CDS            KanR: aminoglycoside phosphotransferase; aph(3')-Ia; confers resistance to kanamycin in bacteria or G418 (Geneticin®) in eukaryotes
   1050..1638    +  rep_origin     ori: high-copy-number ColE1/pMB1/pBR322/pUC origin of replication
   1821..1864    +  CDS            lacI (fragment): lac repressor; lacI; The lac repressor binds to the lac operator to inhibit transcription in E. coli. This inhibition can be relieved by adding lactose or isopropyl-β-D-thiogalactopyranoside (IPTG).
   1891..1940    -  misc_feature   bom (fragment): basis of mobility region from pBR322
>Addgene plasmid #198657 | pEM.A02L | addgene full sequence | sequence record 393195 | Addgene NGS Result
GACCCTGTCAGACCAAGTTTACTCATATATACTTTAGATTGATTTAAAACTTCATTTTTAATTTAAAAGG
ATCTAGGTGAAGATCCTTTTTGATAATCTCATGAACAATAAAACTGTCTGCTTACATAAACAGTAATACA
AGGGGTGTTATGAGCCATATTCAACGGGAAACGTCTTGCTCTAGGCCGCGATTAAATTCCAACATGGATG
CTGATTTATATGGGTATAAATGGGCTCGCGATAATGTCGGGCAATCAGGTGCGACAATCTATCGATTGTA
TGGGAAGCCCGATGCGCCAGAGTTGTTTCTGAAACATGGCAAAGGTAGCGTTGCCAATGATGTTACAGAT
GAGATGGTCAGACTAAACTGGCTGACGGAATTTATGCCTCTTCCGACCATCAAGCATTTTATCCGTACTC
CTGATGATGCATGGTTACTCACCACTGCGATCCCCGGGAAAACAGCATTCCAGGTATTAGAAGAATATCC
TGATTCAGGTGAAAATATTGTTGATGCGCTGGCAGTGTTCCTGCGCCGGTTGCATTCGATTCCTGTTTGT
AATTGTCCTTTTAACAGCGATCGCGTATTTCGACTCGCTCAGGCGCAATCACGAATGAATAACGGTTTGG
TTGATGCGAGTGATTTTGATGACGAGCGTAATGGCTGGCCTGTTGAACAAGTCTGGAAAGAAATGCATAA
ACTTTTGCCATTCTCACCGGATTCAGTCGTCACTCATGGTGATTTCTCACTTGATAACCTTATTTTTGAC
GAGGGGAAATTAATAGGTTGTATTGATGTTGGACGAGTCGGAATCGCAGACCGATACCAGGATCTTGCCA
TCCTATGGAACTGCCTCGGTGAGTTTTCTCCTTCATTACAGAAACGGCTTTTTCAAAAATATGGTATTGA
TAATCCTGATATGAATAAATTGCAGTTTCATTTGATGCTCGATGAGTTTTTCTAAGAATTAATTCATGAC
CAAAATCCCTTAACGTGAGTTTTCGTTCCACTGAGCGTCAGACCCCGTAGAAAAGATCAAAGGATCTTCT
TGAGATCCTTTTTTTCTGCGCGTAATCTGCTGCTTGCAAACAAAAAAACCACCGCTACCAGCGGTGGTTT
GTTTGCCGGATCAAGAGCTACCAACTCTTTTTCCGAAGGTAACTGGCTTCAGCAGAGCGCAGATACCAAA
TACTGTTCTTCTAGTGTAGCCGTAGTTAGGCCACCACTTCAAGAACTCTGTAGCACCGCCTACATACCTC
GCTCTGCTAATCCTGTTACCAGTGGCTGCTGCCAGTGGCGATAAGTCGTGTCTTACCGGGTTGGACTCAA
GACGATAGTTACCGGATAAGGCGCAGCGGTCGGGCTGAACGGGGGGTTCGTGCACACAGCCCAGCTTGGA
GCGAACGACCTACACCGAACTGAGATACCTACAGCGTGAGCTATGAGAAAGCGCCACGCTTCCCGAAGGG
AGAAAGGCGGACAGGTATCCGGTAAGCGGCAGGGTCGGAACAGGAGAGCGCACGAGGGAGCTTCCAGGGG
GAAACGCCTGGTATCTTTATAGTCCTGTCGGGTTTCGCCACCTCTGACTTGAGCGTCGATTTTTGTGATG
CTCGTCAGGGGGGCGGAGCCTATGGAAAAACGCCAGCAACGCGGCCTTTTTACGGTTCCTGGCCTTTTGC
TGGCCTTTTGCTCACATGTTCTTTCCTGCGTTATCCCCTGATTCTGTGGATAACCGTATTACCGCCTTTG
AGTGAGCTGATACCGCTCGCCGCAGCCGAACGACCGAGCGCAGCGAGTCAGTGAGCGAGGAAGCGGAAGA
GCGCCCAATACGCAAACCGCCTCTCCCCGCGCGTTGGCCGATTCTGGTCTCCACTATTGAAAAGCTGTGG
TATGGTGCACTCTCAGTACAATCTGCTCTGATGCCGCATAGTTAAGCCAGCCCCGACACCCGCCAACACC
CGCTGACGCGCCCTGACGGGCTTGTCTGCTCCCGGCATCCGCTTACAGACAAGCTGTGACCGTCTAGGAA
GA
